>Addgene plasmid #140189 | pLenti-hSyn-PROGERIN | depositor full sequence | sequence record 274100 | pLenti-hSyn-PROGERIN sequence 11152 bps
TACTGAGAGTGCACCATAGGGGATCGGGAGATCTCCCGATCCGTCGACGTCAGGTGGCACTTTTCGGGGA
AATGTGCGCGGAACCCCTATTTGTTTATTTTTCTAAATACATTCAAATATGTATCCGCTCATGAGACAAT
AACCCTGATAAATGCTTCAATAATATTGAAAAAGGAAGAGTATGAGTATTCAACATTTCCGTGTCGCCCT
TATTCCCTTTTTTGCGGCATTTTGCCTTCCTGTTTTTGCTCACCCAGAAACGCTGGTGAAAGTAAAAGAT
GCTGAAGATCAGTTGGGTGCACGAGTGGGTTACATCGAACTGGATCTCAACAGCGGTAAGATCCTTGAGA
GTTTTCGCCCCGAAGAACGTTTTCCAATGATGAGCACTTTTAAAGTTCTGCTATGTGGCGCGGTATTATC
CCGTATTGACGCCGGGCAAGAGCAACTCGGTCGCCGCATACACTATTCTCAGAATGACTTGGTTGAGTAC
TCACCAGTCACAGAAAAGCATCTTACGGATGGCATGACAGTAAGAGAATTATGCAGTGCTGCCATAACCA
TGAGTGATAACACTGCGGCCAACTTACTTCTGACAACGATCGGAGGACCGAAGGAGCTAACCGCTTTTTT
GCACAACATGGGGGATCATGTAACTCGCCTTGATCGTTGGGAACCGGAGCTGAATGAAGCCATACCAAAC
GACGAGCGTGACACCACGATGCCTGTAGCAATGGCAACAACGTTGCGCAAACTATTAACTGGCGAACTAC
TTACTCTAGCTTCCCGGCAACAATTAATAGACTGGATGGAGGCGGATAAAGTTGCAGGACCACTTCTGCG
CTCGGCCCTTCCGGCTGGCTGGTTTATTGCTGATAAATCTGGAGCCGGTGAGCGTGGGTCTCGCGGTATC
ATTGCAGCACTGGGGCCAGATGGTAAGCCCTCCCGTATCGTAGTTATCTACACGACGGGGAGTCAGGCAA
CTATGGATGAACGAAATAGACAGATCGCTGAGATAGGTGCCTCACTGATTAAGCATTGGTAACTGTCAGA
CCAAGTTTACTCATATATACTTTAGATTGATTTAAAACTTCATTTTTAATTTAAAAGGATCTAGGTGAAG
ATCCTTTTTGATAATCTCATGACCAAAATCCCTTAACGTGAGTTTTCGTTCCACTGAGCGTCAGACCCCG
TAGAAAAGATCAAAGGATCTTCTTGAGATCCTTTTTTTCTGCGCGTAATCTGCTGCTTGCAAACAAAAAA
ACCACCGCTACCAGCGGTGGTTTGTTTGCCGGATCAAGAGCTACCAACTCTTTTTCCGAAGGTAACTGGC
TTCAGCAGAGCGCAGATACCAAATACTGTTCTTCTAGTGTAGCCGTAGTTAGGCCACCACTTCAAGAACT
CTGTAGCACCGCCTACATACCTCGCTCTGCTAATCCTGTTACCAGTGGCTGCTGCCAGTGGCGATAAGTC
GTGTCTTACCGGGTTGGACTCAAGACGATAGTTACCGGATAAGGCGCAGCGGTCGGGCTGAACGGGGGGT
TCGTGCACACAGCCCAGCTTGGAGCGAACGACCTACACCGAACTGAGATACCTACAGCGTGAGCTATGAG
AAAGCGCCACGCTTCCCGAAGGGAGAAAGGCGGACAGGTATCCGGTAAGCGGCAGGGTCGGAACAGGAGA
GCGCACGAGGGAGCTTCCAGGGGGAAACGCCTGGTATCTTTATAGTCCTGTCGGGTTTCGCCACCTCTGA
CTTGAGCGTCGATTTTTGTGATGCTCGTCAGGGGGGCGGAGCCTATGGAAAAACGCCAGCAACGCGGCCT
TTTTACGGTTCCTGGCCTTTTGCTGGCCTTTTGCTCACATGTTCTTTCCTGCGTTATCCCCTGATTCTGT
GGATAACCGTATTACCGCCTTTGAGTGAGCTGATACCGCTCGCCGCAGCCGAACGACCGAGCGCAGCGAG
TCAGTGAGCGAGGAAGCGGAAGAGCGCCCAATACGCAAACCGCCTCTCCCCGCGCGTTGGCCGATTCATT
AATGCAGCTGGCACGACAGGTTTCCCGACTGGAAAGCGGGCAGTGAGCGCAACGCAATTAATGTGAGTTA
GCTCACTCATTAGGCACCCCAGGCTTTACACTTTATGCTTCCGGCTCGTATGTTGTGTGGAATTGTGAGC
GGATAACAATTTCACACAGGAAACAGCTATGACCATGATTACGCCAAGCTCTAGCTAGAGGTCGACGGTA
TACAGACATGATAAGATACATTGATGAGTTTGGACAAACCACAACTAGAATGCAGTGAAAAAAATGCTTT
TATTTGTGAAATTTGTGATGCTATTGCTTTATTTGTAACCATTATAAGCTGCAATAAACAAGTTGGGGTG
GGCGAAGAACTCCAGCATGAGATCCCCGCGCTGGAGGATCATCCAGCCGGCGTCCCGGAAAACGATTCCG
AAGCCCAACCTTTCATAGAAGGCGGCGGTGGAATCGAAATCTCGTAGCACGTGTCAGTCCTGCTCCTCGG
CCACGAAGTGCACGCAGTTGCCGGCCGGGTCGCGCAGGGCGAACTCCCGCCCCCACGGCTGCTCGCCGAT
CTCGGTCATGGCCGGCCCGGAGGCGTCCCGGAAGTTCGTGGACACGACCTCCGACCACTCGGCGTACAGC
TCGTCCAGGCCGCGCACCCACACCCAGGCCAGGGTGTTGTCCGGCACCACCTGGTCCTGGACCGCGCTGA
TGAACAGGGTCACGTCGTCCCGGACCACACCGGCGAAGTCGTCCTCCACGAAGTCCCGGGAGAACCCGAG
CCGGTCGGTCCAGAACTCGACCGCTCCGGCGACGTCGCGCGCGGTGAGCACCGGAACGGCACTGGTCAAC
TTGGCCATGGTTTAGTTCCTCACCTTGTCGTATTATACTATGCCGATATACTATGCCGATGATTAATTGT
CAACACGTGCTGATCAGATCCGAAAATGGATATACAAGCTCCCGGGAGCTTTTTGCAAAAGCCTAGGCCT
CCAAAAAAGCCTCCTCACTACTTCTGGAATAGCTCAGAGGCAGAGGCGGCCTCGGCCTCTGCATAAATAA
AAAAAATTAGTCAGCCATGGGGCGGAGAATGGGCGGAACTGGGCGGAGTTAGGGGCGGGATGGGCGGAGT
TAGGGGCGGGACTATGGTTGCTGACTAATTGAGATGCATGCTTTGCATACTTCTGCCTGCTGGGGAGCCT
GGGGACTTTCCACACCTGGTTGCTGACTAATTGAGATGCATGCTTTGCATACTTCTGCCTGCTGGGGAGC
CTGGGGACTTTCCACACCCTAACTGACACACATTCCACAGAATTAATTCGCGTTAAATTTTTGTTAAATC
AGCTCATTTTTTAACCAATAGGCCGAAATCGGCAAAATCCCTTATAAATCAAAAGAATAGACCGAGATAG
GGT
[37 nt withheld, positions 3434-3470]
AAAGAACGTGGACTCCAACGTCAAAGG
[49 nt withheld, positions 3498-3546]
T
[91 nt withheld, positions 3548-3638]
G
[124 nt withheld, positions 3640-3763]
GGGGATACCCCCTAGAGCCCCAGCTGGTTCTTTCCGCCTCAGAAGCCATAGAGCCCACCGCATCCCCAGC
ATGCCTGCTATTGTCTTCCCAATCCTCCCCCTTGCTGTCCTGCCCCACCCCACCCCCCAGAATAGAATGA
CACCTACTCAGACAATGCGATGCAATTTCCTCATTTTATTAGGAAAGGACAGTGGGAGTGGCACCTTCCA
GGGTCAAGGAAGGCACGGGGGAGGGGCAAACAACAGATGGCTGGCAACTAGAAGGCACAGTCGAGGCTGA
TCAGCGGGTTTAAACGGGCCCTGCTAGAGATTTTCCACACTGACTAAAAGGGTCTGAGGGATCTCTAGTT
ACCAGAGTCACACAACAGACGGGCACACACTACTTGAAGCACTCAAGGCAAGCTTTATTGAGGCTTAAGC
AGTGGGTTCCCTAGTTAGCCAGAGAGCTCCCAGGCTCAGATCTGGTCTAACCAGAGAGACCCAGTACAGT
CCGGATGCAGCTCTCGGGCCATGTGATGAAATGCTAGGCGGCTGTCAAACCTCCACTCTAATACTTCTCT
CTCCGGGTCATCCATCCCATGCAGGCTCACAGGGTGTAACAAGCGGGTGTTCTCTCCTTCATTGGCTTCT
TCTACCTTCTCTTGCTCAACTGGTACTAGCTTGTAGCACCATCCAAAGGTCAGTGGATATCTGATCCCTG
GCCCTGGTGTGTAGTTCTGCCAATCAGGGAAGTAGCCTTGTGTGTGGTAGATCCACAGATCAAGGATATC
TTGTCTTCGTTGGGAGTGAATTAGCCCTTCCAGTCCCCCCTTTTCTTTTAAAAAGTGGCTAAGATCTACA
GCTGCCTTGTAAGTCATTGGTCTTAAAGGTACCTGAGGTGTGACTGGAAAACCCACCTCCTCCTCCTCTT
GTGCTTCTAGCCAGGCACAATCAGCATTGGTAGCTGCTGTATTGCTACTTGTGATTGCTCCATGTTTTTC
TAGGTCTCGAGGTCGACGGTATCGATGCGGGGAGGCGGCCCAAAGGGAGATCCGACTCGTCTGAGGGCGA
AGGCGAAGACGCGGAAGAGGCCGCAGAGCCGGCAGCAGGCCGCGGGAAGGAAGGTCCGCTGGATTGAGGG
CCGAAGGGACGTAGCAGAAGGACGTCCCGCGCAGAATCCAGGTGGCAACACAGGCGAGCAGCCAAGGAAA
GGACGATGATTTCCCCGACAACACCACGGAATTGTCAGTGCCCAACAGCCGAGCCCCTGTCCAGCAGCGG
GCAAGGCAGGCGGCGATGAGTTCCGCCGTGGCAATAGGGAGGGGGAAAGCGAAAGTCCCGGAAAGGAGCT
GACAGGTGGTGGCAATGCCCCAACCAGTGGGGGTTGCGTCAGCAAACACAGTGCACACCACGCCACGTTG
CCTGACAACGGGCCACAACTCCTCATAAAGAGACAGCAACCAGGATTTATACAAGGAGGAGAAAATGAAA
GCCATACGGGAAGCAATAGCATGATACAAAGGCATTAAAGCAGCGTATCCACATAGCGTAAAAGGAGCAA
CATAGTTAAGAATACCAGTCAATCTTTCACAAATTTTGTAATCCAGAGGTTGATTATCGATAAGCTTGAT
ATCGAATTCTTACATGATGCTGCAGTTCTGGGGGCTCTGGGCTCCTGAGCCGCTGGCAGATGCCTTGTCG
GCAGGCTGCCCGCAGGTCCCGCACAGCACGGTGCGCGAGCGCAGGTTGTACTCAGCGGGGTCCCCCGAGC
TGCTGCAGTGGGAGCCATGGTGGTGATGGAGCAGGTCATCTCCATCCTCATCCTCGTCGTCCTCAACCAC
AGTCACTGAGCGCACCAGCTTGCGCATGGCCACTTCTTCCCCAGTGGAGTTGATGAGAGCCGTACGCAGG
CTGTTCCCGCAGCCCCAGGTGTTCTGTGCCTTCCACACCAGGTCGGTAGGGGGGCTGTGGGTGGCCCCAG
CTCCTGCAGCCCAGATCGTCACCACCTGCCCAGCCTTCAGGGTGAACTTTGGTGGGAACCGGTAAGTCAG
CAAGGGATCATCTCCATTCTGGCGCTTGATCTGCCAATTGCCCATGGACTGGTCCTCATTGGACTTGTTG
CGCAGCCGGACAAACTTGCCCTCCTCATCCACCTCCTCCACGGCCACGCGCCCGCTAGTGCGTGCGTGCT
GTGAGAAGCTGCTGCGGCTCTCAGTGGACTCCAGTTTGCGCTTTTTGGTGACGCTGCCCCCACCCTGTGT
CTGGGATGAGTGAGAGGAAGCACGGCCACGGCTGCGCTGCGAGGTAGGGCTGGGGGACAGGCGTAGCCTC
TCCTCCTCGCCCTCCAAGAGCTTGCGGTAGGCGTGGATCTCCATGTCCAGGGCCAGCTTGATGTCCAGAA
GCTCCTGGTACTCGTCCAGCTGCTGCTGCATCCTTGCCCGCATCTCGGCCATCTCCCGCTCCTTTTCCGC
CAGCAGCCGCCGGCTGGTGTCCCGCTCACGGGCCAGTGAGTCCTCCAGGTCTCGAAGCTTCGCCTCCTTG
GCTGCCAGCTGCTTCTGGAGCTGGCTGAGCTGGGCAGAGAGGCTGTCGATGCGGATGCGCGACTGCTGCA
GCTCCTCGTGGGCAGCCCCCACCAGGTTGCTGTTCCTCTCAGCAGACTGCCTGGCATTGTCCAGCTTGGC
AGAATAAGTCTTCTCCAGCTCCTTCTTATACTGCTCCACCTGGTCCTCATGCTGGGCCCGCAGTTCCTGC
AGCGCATCCGCCAGCCGGCTCTCAAACTCACGCTGCTTCCCATTGTCAATCTCCACCAGTCGGGTCTCAT
GACGGCGCTTGGTCTCACGCAGCTCCTCACTGTAGATGTTCTTCTGGAAGTCCAGTTCCTCCTTCATGGT
CTGCAGCCTGTTCTCAGCATCCACCCGCCGCAGCATCTCATCCTGAAGTTGCTTCTTGGCCTCACCTAGG
GCTGCCTCAAGCTTGGCCACCTGGCCCCGCAGATCATGCAGCTCGCCCTCCAGCGTGCGCTTCTCACTGA
GAGCAGTGCTCAGTGCGGCCTCCTTGGAGTTCAGCAGAGCCTCCAGGTCCTTCAGCCGAGCCTGAGCAGC
TATCAGGTCACCCTCCTTCTTGGTATTGCGCGCTTTCAGCTCCTTAAACTCCTCACGCACTTTGCTCAGC
TCCAGCTGCAGGCGGGCGCGCTCCTTGGCTACTGAGTCAAGGGTCTTGCGGGCATCCCCGAGCTCGGCCT
CGTAGGCGGCCTTGATGCCGGACACCTCGCGGCTGACCACCTCTTCAGACTCGGTGATGCGAAGGCGCAG
CCCTGCGTTCTCCGTTTCCAGCGAGCGCACACGGTCGATGTAGACCGCCAAGCGATCATTGAGCTCCTGC
AGGTCCTCCTTCTCCTGCAGCCGGGTGATGCGGGTGGGCGACAGCGGAGTGGAGCTGGCCTGCGCCCCGC
TGCGGGTGGCGCGCCGCTGGGACGGGGTCTCCATGGCCGGCAGGTTGGCAGCGCTGCCCGCGGGGCAGGG
GTCCCGGAAAGGGCGCGGGGCTCGGGTCGAAGGACAGAGACTGCTGTCGACAGAGGCCTTAAGTCCGGAC
TTGTACAGCTCATCCATGCCGTGGGTGATGGCGGCGGCGGTCACGAAGCCGAAGTAGATCATGTGATCGC
GCTTCTCGTTGGGGTCCTTGGACAGGGCGCTCTGGGTGGACAGGTAGTGGTTATCGGGCAGCAGCACAGG
GCCATCGCCGATGGGGGTATTCTGCTGGTAGTGGTCGGCCAGCTGCACGCTGCCATCCTCGATGTTGTGG
CGGATCTTGAAGTTCACCTTGATGCCATTCTTGGCCTTGTCGGTCATGATGTACACATTGTGGGCGTTGT
AGTTGTACTCCATCTTATTGCCCAGGATGTTGCCATCCTCCTTGAAATCGGTGCCGGTCAGCTCGATGCG
ATTCACCAGGGTATCGCCCTCGAACTTCACCTCGGCGCGCGACTTGTAGTTGCCGTCATCCTCGAAGAAG
ATGGTGCGCTCCTGGATGTAGCCCTCAGGCATGGCGCTCTTGAAGAAGTCGTGCTGCTTCATGTGATCGG
GGTAGCGTGAGAAGCACTGCACGCCGTAGCTCAGGGTGGTCACCAGGGTGGGCCAGGGCACAGGCAGCTT
GCCGGTGGTGCAGATGAACTTCAGGGTCAGCTTGCCGTAGGTGGCATCGCCCTCGCCCTCGCCGCTCACG
CTGAACTTGTGGCCATTCACATCGCCATTCAGCTCGATCAGGATGGGCACGATGCCGGTGAACAGCTCGG
CGCCCTTGCTCACCATACCGGTTTCTCGACTGCGCTCTCAGGCACGACACGACTCCTCCGCTGCCCACCG
CAGACTGAGGCAGCGCTGAGTCGCCGGCGCCGCAGCGCAGATGGTCGCGCCCGTGCCCCCCTATCTCGCG
CCTCGCGTGGTGCGGTCCGGCTGGGCCGGCGGCGGCGCGGACGCGACCAAGGTGGCCGGGAAGGGGAGTT
TGCGGGGGACCGGCGAGTGACGTCAGCGCGCCTTCAGTGCTGAGGCGGCGGTGGCGCGCGCCGCCAGGCG
GGGGCGAAGGCACTGTCCGCGGTGCTGAAGCTGGCAGTGCGCACGCGCCTCGCCGCATCCTGTTTCCCCT
CCCCCTCTCTGATAGGGGATGCGCAATTTGGGGAATGGGGGGTTGGGTGCTTGTCCAGTGGGTCGGGGTC
GGTCGTCATGTAGGCACCCCCACCCCGCCTCATCCTGGTCCTAAAACCCACTTGCACTCATACGCAGGGC
CCTCTGCAGTCTAGACACTTAATTAACCAAACTGGATCTCTGCTGTCCCTGTAATAAACCCGAAAATTTT
GAATTTTTGTAATTTGTTTTTGTAATTCTTTAGTTTGTATGTCTGTTGCTATTATGTCTACTATTCTTTC
CCCTGCACTGTACCCCCCAATCCCCCCTTTTCTTTTAAAATTGTGGATGAATACTGCCATTTGTCTGCAG
AATTGGCGCACGCAGTGCCGATCCGTTCACTAATCGAATGGATCTGTCTCTGTCTCTCTCTCCACCTTCT
TCTTCTATTCCTTCGGGCCTGTCGGGTCCCCTCGGGGTTGGGAGGTGGGTCTGAAACGATAATGGTGAAT
ATCCCTGCCTAACTCTATTCACTATAGAAAGTACAGCAAAAACTATTCTTAAACCTACCAAGCCTCCTAC
TATCATTATGAATAATTTTATATACCACAGCCAATTTGTTATGTTAAACCAATTCCACAAACTTGCCCAT
TTATCTAATTCCAATAATTCTTGTTCATTCTTTTCTTGCTGGTTTTGCGATTCTTCAATTAAGGAGTGTA
TTAAGCTTGTGTAATTGTTAATTTCTCTGTCCCACTCCATCCAGGTCGTGTGATTCCAAATCTGTTCCAG
AGATTTATTACTCCAACTAGCATTCCAAGGCACAGCAGTGGTGCAAATGAGTTTTCCAGAGCAACCCCAA
ATCCCCAGGAGCTGTTGATCCTTTAGGTATCTTTCCACAGCCAGGATTCTTGCCTGGAGCTGCTTGATGC
CCCAGACTGTGAGTTGCAACAGATGCTGTTGCGCCTCAATAGCCCTCAGCAAATTGTTCTGCTGCTGCAC
TATACCAGACAATAATTGTCTGGCCTGTACCGTCAGCGTCATTGACGCTGCGCCCATAGTGCTTCCTGCT
GCTCCCAAGAACCCAAGGAACAAAGCTCCTATTCCCACTGCTCTTTTTTCTCTCTGCACCACTCTTCTCT
TTGCCTTGGTGGGTGCTACTCCTAATGGTTCAATTTTTACTACTTTATATTTATATAATTCACTTCTCCA
ATTGTCCCTCATATCTCCTCCTCCAGGTCTGAAGATCAGCGGCCGCTTGCTGTGCGGTGGTCTTACTTTT
GTTTTGCTCTTCCTCTATCTTGTCTAAAGCTTCCTTGGTGTCTTTTATCTCTATCCTTTGATGCACACAA
TAGAGGGTTGCTACTGTATTATATAATGATCTAAGTTCTTCTGATCCTGTCTGAAGGGATGGTTGTAGCT
GTCCCAGTATTTGTCTACAGCCTTCTGATGTTTCTAACAGGCCAGGATTAACTGCGAATCGTTCTAGCTC
CCTGCTTGCCCATACTATATGTTTTAATTTATATTTTTTCTTTCCCCCTGGCCTTAACCGAATTTTTTCC
CATCGCGATCTAATTCTCCCCCGCTTAATACTGACGCTCTCGCACCCATCTCTCTCCTTCTAGCCTCCGC
TAGTCAAAATTTTTGGCGTACTCACCAGTCGCCGCCCCTCGCCTCTTGCCGTGCGCGCTTCAGCAAGCCG
AGTCCTGCGTCGAGAGAGCTCCTCTGGTTTCCCTTTCGCTTTCAAGTCCCTGTTCGGGCGCCACTGCTAG
AGATTTTCCACACTGACTAAAAGGGTCTGAGGGATCTCTAGTTACCAGAGTCACACAACAGACGGGCACA
CACTACTTGAAGCACTCAAGGCAAGCTTTATTGAGGCTTAAGCAGTGGGTTCCCTAGTTAGCCAGAGAGC
TCCCAGGCTCAGATCTGGTCTAACCAGAGAGACCCAGTACAGGCAAAACGCGCTGCTTATATAGACCTCC
CACCGTACACGCCTACCGCCCATTTGCGTCAATGGGGCGGAGTTGTTACGACATTTTGGAAAGTCCCGTT
GATTTTGGTGCCAAAACAAACTCCCATTGACGTCAATGGGGTGGAGACTTGGAAATCCCCGTGAGTCAAA
CCGCTATCCACGCCCATTGATGTACTGCCAAAACCGCATCACCATGGTAATAGCGATGACTAATACGTAG
ATGTACTGCCAAGTAGGAAAGTCCCATAAGGTCATGTACTGGGCATAATGCCAGGCGGGCCATTTACCGT
CATTGACGTCAATAGGGGGCGTACTTGGCATATGATACACTTGATGTACTGCCAAGTGGGCAGTTTACCG
TAAATACTCCACCCATTGACGTCAATGGAAAGTCCCTATTGGCGTTACTATGGGAACATACGTCATTATT
GACGTCAATGGGCGGGGGTCGTTGGGCGGTCAGCCAGGCGGGCCATTTACCGTAAGTTATGTAACGCGGA
ACTCCATATATGGGCTATGAACTAATGACCCCGTAATTGATTACTATTAATAACTAGTCAATAATCAATG
TCAACGCGTATATCTGGCCCGTACATCGCGAAGCAGCGCAAAACGCCTAACCCTAAGCAGATTCTTCATG
CAATTGTCGGTCAAGCCTTGCCTTGTTGTAGCTTAAATTTTGCTCGCGCACTACTCAGCGACCTCCAACA
CACAAGCAGGGAGCAGATACTGGCTTAACTATGCGGCATCAGAGCAGATTGTACTGAGAGTGCACCATAG
GGGATCGGGAGATCTCCCGATCCGTCGACGTCAGGTGGC
Features (pLannotate 1.2.2; 32 found; start..end, strand, type, name):
      1..18      +  misc_feature   bom (fragment): basis of mobility region from pBR322
     77..181     +  promoter       AmpR promoter: bla
    182..1042    +  CDS            AmpR: β-lactamase; bla; confers resistance to ampicillin, carbenicillin, and related antibiotics
   1213..1801    +  rep_origin     ori: high-copy-number ColE1/pMB1/pBR322/pUC origin of replication
   1984..2076    +  CDS            lacI (fragment): lac repressor; lacI; The lac repressor binds to the lac operator to inhibit transcription in E. coli. This inhibition can be relieved by adding lactose or isopropyl-β-D-thiogalactopyranoside (IPTG).
   2089..2110    +  protein_bind   CAP binding site: CAP binding activates transcription in the presence of cAMP. E. coli catabolite activator protein
   2125..2155    +  promoter       lac promoter: promoter for the E. coli lac operon
   2159..2181    +  protein_bind   lac operator (fragment): The lac repressor binds to the lac operator to inhibit transcription in E. coli. This inhibition can be relieved by adding lactose or isopropyl-β-D-thiogalactopyranoside (IPTG). lac repressor encoded by lacI
   2243..2374    -  polyA_signal   SV40 poly(A) signal: SV40 polyadenylation signal
   2369..2494    -  CDS            ble (fragment): BLE_KLEPN - Experimental evidence at protein level: Swiss-Prot protein existence level 1. Binding protein with a strong affinity to the bleomycin family of antibiotics. Binds to CL990; an antimitotic-antibiotic compound. From Klebsiella pneumoniae.
   2504..2878    -  CDS            BleoR: antibiotic-binding protein; Sh ble from Streptoalloteichus hindustanus; confers resistance to bleomycin, phleomycin, and Zeocin™
   2897..2944    -  promoter       EM7 promoter: synthetic bacterial promoter&nbsp
   2992..3321    -  promoter       SV40 promoter: SV40 enhancer and early promoter
   3335..3763    -  rep_origin     f1 ori (sequence partly withheld): f1 bacteriophage origin of replication; arrow indicates direction of (+) strand synthesis
   3784..3805    -  promoter       SV40 promoter (fragment): SV40 enhancer and early promoter
   3809..4033    -  polyA_signal   bGH poly(A) signal: bovine growth hormone polyadenylation signal
   4065..4245    -  LTR            5' LTR (truncated): truncated 5' long terminal repeat (LTR) from HIV-1
   4252..4833    -  CDS            nef (fragment): NEF_HV1H2 - Experimental evidence at protein level: Swiss-Prot protein existence level 1. Extracellular Nef protein targets CD4(+) T-lymphocytes for apoptosis by interacting with CXCR4 surface receptors. From Human immunodeficiency virus type 1 group M subtype B (isolate HXB2) (HIV-1).
   4770..5358    -  misc_feature   WPRE: woodchuck hepatitis virus posttranscriptional regulatory element
   5358..5382    -  misc_feature   MCS (fragment): pBluescript multiple cloning site
   5410..7227    -  CDS            LMNA (fragment): LMNA_HUMAN - Also known as LMN1. Experimental evidence at protein level: Swiss-Prot protein existence level 1. Prelamin-A/C can accelerate smooth muscle cell senescence. It acts to disrupt mitosis and induce DNA damage in vascular smooth muscle cells (VSMCs), leading to mitotic failure, genomic instability, and premature senescence. From Homo sapiens (Human).
   7333..8049    -  CDS            AcGFP1: AcGFP1 is a basic (constitutively fluorescent) green fluorescent protein, derived from Aequorea coerulescens.
   8063..8511    -  promoter       hSyn promoter: human synapsin I promoter; confers neuron-specific expression (Kügler et al., 2003)
   8586..8703    -  misc_feature   cPPT/CTS: central polypurine tract and central termination sequence of HIV-1
   8753..8853    -  CDS            Rev (fragment): human immunodeficiency virus 1 (HIV-1) Rev protein; rev; enhances nuclear export of unspliced and incompletely spliced viral mRNAs
   9230..9463    -  misc_feature   RRE: The Rev response element (RRE) of HIV-1 allows for Rev-dependent mRNA export from the nucleus to the cytoplasm.
   9609..9972    -  CDS            HIV-1 gag (fragment): gag protein from human immunodeficiency virus 1; gag
   9956..10081   -  misc_feature   HIV-1 Ψ: packaging signal of human immunodeficiency virus type 1
  10128..10308   -  LTR            5' LTR (truncated): truncated 5' long terminal repeat (LTR) from HIV-1
  10326..10525   -  promoter       CMV promoter: human cytomegalovirus (CMV) immediate early promoter
  10526..10905   -  enhancer       CMV enhancer: human cytomegalovirus immediate early enhancer
  11060..11112   +  misc_feature   bom (fragment): basis of mobility region from pBR322
