[The description below was written by a language model from this plasmid's Addgene catalogue record and pLannotate feature annotations shown in this document.]
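Description:
pLenti-hSyn-PROGERIN is an HIV-1-based lentiviral transfer plasmid for neuron-restricted overexpression of human progerin, the aberrant, truncated lamin A isoform encoded by LMNA and associated with Hutchinson-Gilford progeria syndrome. It is propagated in E. coli through a high-copy ColE1/pUC-type origin with ampicillin selection (AmpR). The backbone also carries an f1 origin and an SV40/EM7-driven bleomycin/Zeocin resistance cassette, which lies outside the viral genome. The catalogue gives a total size of 11,092 bp, while the depositor's full sequence used for annotation is 11,152 nt, a small discrepancy the record does not explain.

The viral genome is annotated on the reverse strand. A CMV enhancer/promoter is fused to a truncated 5' LTR, an arrangement that typically drives Tat-independent transcription of genomic RNA in packaging cells. It is followed by the Ψ packaging signal with a partial gag fragment, the RRE for Rev-dependent nuclear export, and the cPPT/CTS, which aids nuclear import of the provirus. The internal expression cassette uses the human synapsin I promoter, which confers neuron-specific expression, to drive AcGFP1 placed upstream of the LMNA-derived coding sequence, consistent with an N-terminal GFP–progerin fusion. A WPRE downstream enhances transcript stability and expression. The cassette ends in a second truncated LTR (labelled by the annotation tool as a 5' LTR but positioned as the 3' LTR) and a bGH polyadenylation signal.

The plasmid serves to produce lentivirus for fluorescently trackable progerin expression in neurons. The associated publication concerns progerin-induced aging to model late-onset disease in human iPSC-derived cells.
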