Addgene plasmid #140189: pLenti-hSyn-PROGERIN
Purpose: Overexpression of Progerin with a GFP fusion protein, under human synapsin promotor
Depositing lab: Lorenz Studer. Depositing organization: Memorial Sloan-Kettering Cancer Center. Publication: Human iPSC-based modeling of late-onset disease via progerin-induced aging. Miller JD, Ganat YM, Kishinevsky S, Bowman RL, Liu B, Tu EY, Mandal PK, Vera E, Shim JW, Kriks S, Taldone T, Fusaki N, Tomishima MJ, Krainc D, Milner TA, Rossi DJ, Studer L. Cell Stem Cell. 2013 Dec 5;13(6):691-705. doi: 10.1016/j.stem.2013.11.006. PubMed 24315443.
Backbone
  Vector backbone: pLenti-hSyn
  Total vector size (bp): 11092
  Vector type: Mammalian Expression, Lentiviral
Growth in bacteria
  Bacterial resistance: Ampicillin, 100 μg/mL
  Growth temperature: 37°C
  Growth strain: NEB Stable
  Copy number: High Copy
Gene/Insert
  Gene/Insert name: Progerin
  Species: H. sapiens (human)
  Insert size (bp): 1845
  Entrez Gene: LMNA (a.k.a. CDCD1, CDDC, CMD1A, CMT2B1, EMD2, FPL, FPLD, FPLD2, HGPS, IDC, LDP1, LFP, LGMD1B, LMN1, LMNC, LMNL1, MADA, PRO1)
  Tag / fusion protein: GFP
Terms and licenses: Academic/Nonprofit Terms; Industry Terms: Not Available to Industry
How to cite: pLenti-hSyn-PROGERIN was a gift from Lorenz Studer (Addgene plasmid # 140189 ; http://n2t.net/addgene:140189 ; RRID:Addgene_140189)
