>Addgene plasmid #140189 | pLenti-hSyn-PROGERIN | addgene partial sequence | sequence record 305090 | Addgene NGS Result
TACTGAGAGTGCACCATAGGGGATCGGGAGATCTCCCGATCCGTCGACGTCAGGTGGCACTTTTCGGGGA
AATGTGCGCGGAACCCCTATTTGTTTATTTTTCTAAATACATTCAAATATGTATCCGCTCATGAGACAAT
AACCCTGATAAATGCTTCAATAATATTGAAAAAGGAAGAGTATGAGTATTCAACATTTCCGTGTCGCCCT
TATTCCCTTTTTTGCGGCATTTTGCCTTCCTGTTTTTGCTCACCCAGAAACGCTGGTGAAAGTAAAAGAT
GCTGAAGATCAGTTGGGTGCACGAGTGGGTTACATCGAACTGGATCTCAACAGCGGTAAGATCCTTGAGA
GTTTTCGCCCCGAAGAACGTTTTCCAATGATGAGCACTTTTAAAGTTCTGCTATGTGGCGCGGTATTATC
CCGTATTGACGCCGGGCAAGAGCAACTCGGTCGCCGCATACACTATTCTCAGAATGACTTGGTTGAGTAC
TCACCAGTCACAGAAAAGCATCTTACGGATGGCATGACAGTAAGAGAATTATGCAGTGCTGCCATAACCA
TGAGTGATAACACTGCGGCCAACTTACTTCTGACAACGATCGGAGGACCGAAGGAGCTAACCGCTTTTTT
GCACAACATGGGGGATCATGTAACTCGCCTTGATCGTTGGGAACCGGAGCTGAATGAAGCCATACCAAAC
GACGAGCGTGACACCACGATGCCTGTAGCAATGGCAACAACGTTGCGCAAACTATTAACTGGCGAACTAC
TTACTCTAGCTTCCCGGCAACAATTAATAGACTGGATGGAGGCGGATAAAGTTGCAGGACCACTTCTGCG
CTCGGCCCTTCCGGCTGGCTGGTTTATTGCTGATAAATCTGGAGCCGGTGAGCGTGGGTCTCGCGGTATC
ATTGCAGCACTGGGGCCAGATGGTAAGCCCTCCCGTATCGTAGTTATCTACACGACGGGGAGTCAGGCAA
CTATGGATGAACGAAATAGACAGATCGCTGAGATAGGTGCCTCACTGATTAAGCATTGGTAACTGTCAGA
CCAAGTTTACTCATATATACTTTAGATTGATTTAAAACTTCATTTTTAATTTAAAAGGATCTAGGTGAAG
ATCCTTTTTGATAATCTCATGACCAAAATCCCTTAACGTGAGTTTTCGTTCCACTGAGCGTCAGACCCCG
TAGAAAAGATCAAAGGATCTTCTTGAGATCCTTTTTTTCTGCGCGTAATCTGCTGCTTGCAAACAAAAAA
ACCACCGCTACCAGCGGTGGTTTGTTTGCCGGATCAAGAGCTACCAACTCTTTTTCCGAAGGTAACTGGC
TTCAGCAGAGCGCAGATACCAAATACTGTTCTTCTAGTGTAGCCGTAGTTAGGCCACCACTTCAAGAACT
CTGTAGCACCGCCTACATACCTCGCTCTGCTAATCCTGTTACCAGTGGCTGCTGCCAGTGGCGATAAGTC
GTGTCTTACCGGGTTGGACTCAAGACGATAGTTACCGGATAAGGCGCAGCGGTCGGGCTGAACGGGGGGT
TCGTGCACACAGCCCAGCTTGGAGCGAACGACCTACACCGAACTGAGATACCTACAGCGTGAGCTATGAG
AAAGCGCCACGCTTCCCGAAGGGAGAAAGGCGGACAGGTATCCGGTAAGCGGCAGGGTCGGAACAGGAGA
GCGCACGAGGGAGCTTCCAGGGGGAAACGCCTGGTATCTTTATAGTCCTGTCGGGTTTCGCCACCTCTGA
CTTGAGCGTCGATTTTTGTGATGCTCGTCAGGGGGGCGGAGCCTATGGAAAAACGCCAGCAACGCGGCCT
TTTTACGGTTCCTGGCCTTTTGCTGGCCTTTTGCTCACATGTTCTTTCCTGCGTTATCCCCTGATTCTGT
GGATAACCGTATTACCGCCTTTGAGTGAGCTGATACCGCTCGCCGCAGCCGAACGACCGAGCGCAGCGAG
TCAGTGAGCGAGGAAGCGGAAGAGCGCCCAATACGCAAACCGCCTCTCCCCGCGCGTTGGCCGATTCATT
AATGCAGCTGGCACGACAGGTTTCCCGACTGGAAAGCGGGCAGTGAGCGCAACGCAATTAATGTGAGTTA
GCTCACTCATTAGGCACCCCAGGCTTTACACTTTATGCTTCCGGCTCGTATGTTGTGTGGAATTGTGAGC
GGATAACAATTTCACACAGGAAACAGCTATGACCATGATTACGCCAAGCTCTAGCTAGAGGTCGACGGTA
TACAGACATGATAAGATACATTGATGAGTTTGGACAAACCACAACTAGAATGCAGTGAAAAAAATGCTTT
ATTTGTGAAATTTGTGATGCTATTGCTTTATTTGTAACCATTATAAGCTGCAATAAACAAGTTGGGGTGG
GCGAAGAACTCCAGCATGAGATCCCCGCGCTGGAGGATCATCCAGCCGGCGTCCCGGAAAACGATTCCGA
AGCCCAACCTTTCATAGAAGGCGGCGGTGGAATCGAAATCTCGTAGCACGTGTCAGTCCTGCTCCTCGGC
CACGAAGTGCACGCAGTTGCCGGCCGGGTCGCGCAGGGCGAACTCCCGCCCCCACGGCTGCTCGCCGATC
TCGGTCATGGCCGGCCCGGAGGCGTCCCGGAAGTTCGTGGACACGACCTCCGACCACTCGGCGTACAGCT
CGTCCAGGCCGCGCACCCACACCCAGGCCAGGGTGTTGTCCGGCACCACCTGGTCCTGGACCGCGCTGAT
GAACAGGGTCACGTCGTCCCGGACCACACCGGCGAAGTCGTCCTCCACGAAGTCCCGGGAGAACCCGAGC
CGGTCGGTCCAGAACTCGACCGCTCCGGCGACGTCGCGCGCGGTGAGCACCGGAACGGCACTGGTCAACT
TGGCCATGGTTTAGTTCCTCACCTTGTCGTATTATACTATGCCGATATACTATGCCGATGATTAATTGTC
AACACGTGCTGATCAGATCCGAAAATGGATATACAAGCTCCCGGGAGCTTTTTGCAAAAGCCTAGGCCTC
CAAAAAAGCCTCCTCACTACTTCTGGAATAGCTCAGAGGCAGAGGCGGCCTCGGCCTCTGCATAAATAAA
AAAAATTAGTCAGCCATGGGGCGGAGAATGGGCGGAACTGGGCGGAGTTAGGGGCGGGATGGGCGGAGTT
AGGGGCGGGACTATGGTTGCTGACTAATTGAGATGCATGCTTTGCATACTTCTGCCTGCTGGGGAGCCTG
GGGACTTTCCACACCTGGTTGCTGACTAATTGAGATGCATGCTTTGCATACTTCTGCCTGCTGGGGAGCC
TGGGGACTTTCCACACCCTAACTGACACACATTCCACAGAATTAATTCGCGTTAAATTTTTGTTAAATCA
GCTCATTTTTTAACCAATAGGCCGAAATCGGCAAAATCCCTTATAAATCAAAAGAATAGACCGAGATAGG
GT
[37 nt withheld, positions 3433-3469]
AAAGAACGTGGACTCCAACGTCAAAGG
[49 nt withheld, positions 3497-3545]
T
[91 nt withheld, positions 3547-3637]
G
[124 nt withheld, positions 3639-3762]
GGGGATACCCCCTAGAGCCCCAGCTGGTTCTTTCCGCCTCAGAAGCCATAGAGCCCACCGCATCCCCAGC
ATGCCTGCTATTGTCTTCCCAATCCTCCCCCTTGCTGTCCTGCCCCACCCCACCCCCCAGAATAGAATGA
CACCTACTCAGACAATGCGATGCAATTTCCTCATTTTATTAGGAAAGGACAGTGGGAGTGGCACCTTCCA
GGGTCAAGGAAGGCACGGGGGAGGGGCAAACAACAGATGGCTGGCAACTAGAAGGCACAGTCGAGGCTGA
TCAGCGGGTTTAAACGGGCCCTGCTAGAGATTTTCCACACTGACTAAAAGGGTCTGAGGGATCTCTAGTT
ACCAGAGTCACACAACAGACGGGCACACACTACTTGAAGCACTCAAGGCAAGCTTTATTGAGGCTTAAGC
AGTGGGTTCCCTAGTTAGCCAGAGAGCTCCCAGGCTCAGATCTGGTCTAACCAGAGAGACCCAGTACAGT
CCGGATGCAGCTCTCGGGCCATGTGATGAAATGCTAGGCGGCTGTCAAACCTCCACTCTAATACTTCTCT
CTCCGGGTCATCCATCCCATGCAGGCTCACAGGGTGTAACAAGCGGGTGTTCTCTCCTTCATTGGCTTCT
TCTACCTTCTCTTGCTCAACTGGTACTAGCTTGTAGCACCATCCAAAGGTCAGTGGATATCTGATCCCTG
GCCCTGGTGTGTAGTTCTGCCAATCAGGGAAGTAGCCTTGTGTGTGGTAGATCCACAGATCAAGGATATC
TTGTCTTCGTTGGGAGTGAATTAGCCCTTCCAGTCCCCCCTTTTCTTTTAAAAAGTGGCTAAGATCTACA
GCTGCCTTGTAAGTCATTGGTCTTAAAGGTACCTGAGGTGTGACTGGAAAACCCACCTCCTCCTCCTCTT
GTGCTTCTAGCCAGGCACAATCAGCATTGGTAGCTGCTGTATTGCTACTTGTGATTGCTCCATGTTTTTC
TAGGTCTCGAGGTCGACGGTATCGATGCGGGGAGGCGGCCCAAAGGGAGATCCGACTCGTCTGAGGGCGA
AGGCGAAGACGCGGAAGAGGCCGCAGAGCCGGCAGCAGGCCGCGGGAAGGAAGGTCCGCTGGATTGAGGG
CCGAAGGGACGTAGCAGAAGGACGTCCCGCGCAGAATCCAGGTGGCAACACAGGCGAGCAGCCAAGGAAA
GGACGATGATTTCCCCGACAACACCACGGAATTGTCAGTGCCCAACAGCCGAGCCCCTGTCCAGCAGCGG
GCAAGGCAGGCGGCGATGAGTTCCGCCGTGGCAATAGGGAGGGGGAAAGCGAAAGTCCCGGAAAGGAGCT
GACAGGTGGTGGCAATGCCCCAACCAGTGGGGGTTGCGTCAGCAAACACAGTGCACACCACGCCACGTTG
CCTGACAACGGGCCACAACTCCTCATAAAGAGACAGCAACCAGGATTTATACAAGGAGGAGAAAATGAAA
GCCATACGGGAAGCAATAGCATGATACAAAGGCATTAAAGCAGCGTATCCACATAGCGTAAAAGGAGCAA
CATAGTTAAGAATACCAGTCAATCTTTCACAAATTTTGTAATCCAGAGGTTGATTATCGATAAGCTTGAT
ATCGAATTCTTACATGATGCTGCAGTTCTGGGGGCTCTGGGCTCCTGAGCCGCTGGCAGATGCCTTGTCG
GCAGGCTGCCCGCAGGTCCCGCACAGCACGGTGCGCGAGCGCAGGTTGTACTCAGCGGGGTCCCCCGAGC
TGCTGCAGTGGGAGCCATGGTGGTGATGGAGCAGGTCATCTCCATCCTCATCCTCGTCGTCCTCAACCAC
AGTCACTGAGCGCACCAGCTTGCGCATGGCCACTTCTTCCCCAGTGGAGTTGATGAGAGCCGTACGCAGG
CTGTTCCCGCAGCCCCAGGTGTTCTGTGCCTTCCACACCAGGTCGGTAGGGGGGCTGTGGGTGGCCCCAG
CTCCTGCAGCCCAGATCGTCACCACCTGCCCAGCCTTCAGGGTGAACTTTGGTGGGAACCGGTAAGTCAG
CAAGGGATCATCTCCATTCTGGCGCTTGATCTGCCAATTGCCCATGGACTGGTCCTCATTGGACTTGTTG
CGCAGCCGGACAAACTTGCCCTCCTCATCCACCTCCTCCACGGCCACGCGCCCGCTAGTGCGTGCGTGCT
GTGAGAAGCTGCTGCGGCTCTCAGTGGACTCCAGTTTGCGCTTTTTGGTGACGCTGCCCCCACCCTGTGT
CTGGGATGAGTGAGAGGAAGCACGGCCACGGCTGCGCTGCGAGGTAGGGCTGGGGGACAGGCGTAGCCTC
TCCTCCTCGCCCTCCAAGAGCTTGCGGTAGGCGTGGATCTCCATGTCCAGGGCCAGCTTGATGTCCAGAA
GCTCCTGGTACTCGTCCAGCTGCTGCTGCATCCTTGCCCGCATCTCGGCCATCTCCCGCTCCTTTTCCGC
CAGCAGCCGCCGGCTGGTGTCCCGCTCACGGGCCAGTGAGTCCTCCAGGTCTCGAAGCTTCGCCTCCTTG
GCTGCCAGCTGCTTCTGGAGCTGGCTGAGCTGGGCAGAGAGGCTGTCGATGCGGATGCGCGACTGCTGCA
GCTCCTCGTGGGCAGCCCCCACCAGGTTGCTGTTCCTCTCAGCAGACTGCCTGGCATTGTCCAGCTTGGC
AGAATAAGTCTTCTCCAGCTCCTTCTTATACTGCTCCACCTGGTCCTCATGCTGGGCCCGCAGTTCCTGC
AGCGCATCCGCCAGCCGGCTCTCAAACTCACGCTGCTTCCCATTGTCAATCTCCACCAGTCGGGTCTCAT
GACGGCGCTTGGTCTCACGCAGCTCCTCACTGTAGATGTTCTTCTGGAAGTCCAGTTCCTCCTTCATGGT
CTGCAGCCTGTTCTCAGCATCCACCCGCCGCAGCATCTCATCCTGAAGTTGCTTCTTGGCCTCACCTAGG
GCTGCCTCAAGCTTGGCCACCTGGCCCCGCAGATCATGCAGCTCGCCCTCCAGCGTGCGCTTCTCACTGA
GAGCAGTGCTCAGTGCGGCCTCCTTGGAGTTCAGCAGAGCCTCCAGGTCCTTCAGCCGAGCCTGAGCAGC
TATCAGGTCACCCTCCTTCTTGGTATTGCGCGCTTTCAGCTCCTTAAACTCCTCACGCACTTTGCTCAGC
TCCAGCTGCAGGCGGGCGCGCTCCTTGGCTACTGAGTCAAGGGTCTTGCGGGCATCCCCGAGCTCGGCCT
CGTAGGCGGCCTTGATGCCGGACACCTCGCGGCTGACCACCTCTTCAGACTCGGTGATGCGAAGGCGCAG
CCCTGCGTTCTCCGTTTCCAGCGAGCGCACACGGTCGATGTAGACCGCCAAGCGATCATTGAGCTCCTGC
AGGTCCTCCTTCTCCTGCAGCCGGGTGATGCGGGTGGGCGACAGCGGAGTGGAGCTGGCCTGCGCCCCGC
TGCGGGTGGCGCGCCGCTGGGACGGGGTCTCCATGGCCGGCAGGTTGGCAGCGCTGCCCGCGGGGCAGGG
GTCCCGGAAAGGGCGCGGGGCTCGGGTCGAAGGACAGAGACTGCTGTCGACAGAGGCCTTAAGTCCGGAC
TTGTACAGCTCATCCATGCCGTGGGTGATGGCGGCGGCGGTCACGAAGCCGAAGTAGATCATGTGATCGC
GCTTCTCGTTGGGGTCCTTGGACAGGGCGCTCTGGGTGGACAGGTAGTGGTTATCGGGCAGCAGCACAGG
GCCATCGCCGATGGGGGTATTCTGCTGGTAGTGGTCGGCCAGCTGCACGCTGCCATCCTCGATGTTGTGG
CGGATCTTGAAGTTCACCTTGATGCCATTCTTGGCCTTGTCGGTCATGATGTACACATTGTGGGCGTTGT
AGTTGTACTCCATCTTATTGCCCAGGATGTTGCCATCCTCCTTGAAATCGGTGCCGGTCAGCTCGATGCG
ATTCACCAGGGTATCGCCCTCGAACTTCACCTCGGCGCGCGACTTGTAGTTGCCGTCATCCTCGAAGAAG
ATGGTGCGCTCCTGGATGTAGCCCTCAGGCATGGCGCTCTTGAAGAAGTCGTGCTGCTTCATGTGATCGG
GGTAGCGTGAGAAGCACTGCACGCCGTAGCTCAGGGTGGTCACCAGGGTGGGCCAGGGCACAGGCAGCTT
GCCGGTGGTGCAGATGAACTTCAGGGTCAGCTTGCCGTAGGTGGCATCGCCCTCGCCCTCGCCGCTCACG
CTGAACTTGTGGCCATTCACATCGCCATTCAGCTCGATCAGGATGGGCACGATGCCGGTGAACAGCTCGG
CGCCCTTGCTCACCATACCGGTTTCTCGACTGCGCTCTCAGGCACGACACGACTCCTCCGCTGCCCACCG
CAGACTGAGGCAGCGCTGAGTCGCCGGCGCCGCAGCGCAGATGGTCGCGCCCGTGCCCCCCTATCTCGCG
CCTCGCGTGGTGCGGTCCGGCTGGGCCGGCGGCGGCGCGGACGCGACCAAGGTGGCCGGGAAGGGGAGTT
TGCGGGGGACCGGCGAGTGACGTCAGCGCGCCTTCAGTGCTGAGGCGGCGGTGGCGCGCGCCGCCAGGCG
GGGGCGAAGGCACTGTCCGCGGTGCTGAAGCTGGCAGTGCGCACGCGCCTCGCCGCATCCTGTTTCCCCT
CCCCCTCTCTGATAGGGGATGCGCAATTTGGGGAATGGGGGTTGGGTGCTTGTCCAGTGGGTCGGGGTCG
GTCGTCAGGTAGGCACCCCCACCCCGCCTCATCCTGGTCCTAAAACCCACTTGCACTCATACGCAGGGCC
CTCTGCAGTCTAGACACTTAATTAACCAAACTGGATCTCTGCTGTCCCTGTAATAAACCCGAAAATTTTG
AATTTTTGTAATTTGTTTTTGTAATTCTTTAGTTTGTATGTCTGTTGCTATTATGTCTACTATTCTTTCC
CCTGCACTGTACCCCCCAATCCCCCCTTTTCTTTTAAAATTGTGGATGAATACTGCCATTTGTCTGCAGA
ATTGGCGCACGCAGTGCCGATCCGTTCACTAATCGAATGGATCTGTCTCTGTCTCTCTCTCCACCTTCTT
CTTCTATTCCTTCGGGCCTGTCGGGTCCCCTCGGGGTTGGGAGGTGGGTCTGAAACGATAATGGTGAATA
TCCCTGCCTAACTCTATTCACTATAGAAAGTACAGCAAAAACTATTCTTAAACCTACCAAGCCTCCTACT
ATCATTATGAATAATTTTATATACCACAGCCAATTTGTTATGTTAAACCAATTCCACAAACTTGCCCATT
TATCTAATTCCAATAATTCTTGTTCATTCTTTTCTTGCTGGTTTTGCGATTCTTCAATTAAGGAGTGTAT
TAAGCTTGTGTAATTGTTAATTTCTCTGTCCCACTCCATCCAGGTCGTGTGATTCCAAATCTGTTCCAGA
GATTTATTACTCCAACTAGCATTCCAAGGCACAGCAGTGGTGCAAATGAGTTTTCCAGAGCAACCCCAAA
TCCCCAGGAGCTGTTGATCCTTTAGGTATCTTTCCACAGCCAGGATTCTTGCCTGGAGCTGCTTGATGCC
CCAGACTGTGAGTTGCAACAGATGCTGTTGCGCCTCAATAGCCCTCAGCAAATTGTTCTGCTGCTGCACT
ATACCAGACAATAATTGTCTGGCCTGTACCGTCAGCGTCATTGACGCTGCGCCCATAGTGCTTCCTGCTG
CTCCCAAGAACCCAAGGAACAAAGCTCCTATTCCCACTGCTCTTTTTTCTCTCTGCACCACTCTTCTCTT
TGCCTTGGTGGGTGCTACTCCTAATGGTTCAATTTTTACTACTTTATATTTATATAATTCACTTCTCCAA
TTGTCCCTCATATCTCCTCCTCCAGGTCTGAAGATCAGCGGCCGCTTGCTGTGCGGTGGTCTTACTTTTG
TTTTGCTCTTCCTCTATCTTGTCTAAAGCTTCCTTGGTGTCTTTTATCTCTATCCTTTGATGCACACAAT
AGAGGGTTGCTACTGTATTATATAATGATCTAAGTTCTTCTGATCCTGTCTGAAGGGATGGTTGTAGCTG
TCCCAGTATTTGTCTACAGCCTTCTGATGTTTCTAACAGGCCAGGATTAACTGCGAATCGTTCTAGCTCC
CTGCTTGCCCATACTATATGTTTTAATTTATATTTTTTCTTTCCCCCTGGCCTTAACCGAATTTTTTCCC
ATCGCGATCTAATTCTCCCCCGCTTAATACTGACGCTCTCGCACCCATCTCTCTCCTTCTAGCCTCCGCT
AGTCAAAATTTTTGGCGTACTCACCAGTCGCCGCCCCTCGCCTCTTGCCGTGCGCGCTTCAGCAAGCCGA
GTCCTGCGTCGAGAGAGCTCCTCTGGTTTCCCTTTCGCTTTCAAGTCCCTGTTCGGGCGCCACTGCTAGA
GATTTTCCACACTGACTAAAAGGGTCTGAGGGATCTCTAGTTACCAGAGTCACACAACAGACGGGCACAC
ACTACTTGAAGCACTCAAGGCAAGCTTTATTGAGGCTTAAGCAGTGGGTTCCCTAGTTAGCCAGAGAGCT
CCCAGGCTCAGATCTGGTCTAACCAGAGAGACCCAGTACAGGCAAAACGCGCTGCTTATATAGACCTCCC
ACCGTACACGCCTACCGCCCATTTGCGTCAATGGGGCGGAGTTGTTACGACATTTTGGAAAGTCCCGTTG
ATTTTGGTGCCAAAACAAACTCCCATTGACGTCAATGGGGTGGAGACTTGGAAATCCCCGTGAGTCAAAC
CGCTATCCACGCCCATTGATGTACTGCCAAAACCGCATCACCATGGTAATAGCGATGACTAATACGTAGA
TGTACTGCCAAGTAGGAAAGTCCCATAAGGTCATGTACTGGGCATAATGCCAGGCGGGCCATTTACCGTC
ATTGACGTCAATAGGGGGCGTACTTGGCATATGATACACTTGATGTACTGCCAAGTGGGCAGTTTACCGT
AAATACTCCACCCATTGACGTCAATGGAAAGTCCCTATTGGCGTTACTATGGGAACATACGTCATTATTG
ACGTCAATGGGCGGGGGTCGTTGGGCGGTCAGCCAGGCGGGCCATTTACCGTAAGTTATGTAACGCGGAA
CTCCATATATGGGCTATGAACTAATGACCCCGTAATTGATTACTATTAATAACTAGTCAATAATCAATGT
CAACGCGTATATCTGGCCCGTACATCGCGAAGCAGCGCAAAACGCCTAACCCTAAGCAGATTCTTCATGC
AATTGTCGGTCAAGCCTTGCCTTGTTGTAGCTTAAATTTTGCTCGCGCACTACTCAGCGACCTCCAACAC
ACAAGCAGGGAGCAGATACTGGCTTAACTATGCGGCATCAGAGCAGATTGTACTGAGAGTGCACCATAGG
GGATCGGGAG
